Addgene plasmid #40236: pET21b-LOV-ipaA
Depositing lab: Brian Kuhlman. Depositing organization: University of North Carolina at Chapel Hill. Publication: Designing photoswitchable peptides using the AsLOV2 domain. Lungu OI, Hallett RA, Choi EJ, Aiken MJ, Hahn KM, Kuhlman B. Chem Biol. 2012 Apr 20;19(4):507-17. 10.1016/j.chembiol.2012.02.006 PubMed 22520757.
Backbone
  Vector backbone: pET-21b(+)
  Backbone manufacturer: EMD Biosciences
  Backbone size w/o insert (bp): 5442
  Total vector size (bp): 5939
  Vector type: Bacterial Expression
Growth in bacteria
  Bacterial resistance: Ampicillin, 100 μg/mL
  Growth temperature: 37°C
  Growth strain: DH5alpha
  Copy number: High Copy
Gene/Insert
  Gene/Insert name: LOV-ipaA (alt names: Light-sensitive LOV2 domain of Avena Sativa phototropin 1(AsLov2)/Shigella invasin protein ipaA vinculin binding peptide chimera; AsLOV2 (aa 404-546); ipaA (aa 610-631))
  Species: Synthetic; Avena sativa/Shigella flexneri
  Insert size (bp): 497
  Mutation: Jα helix region hybridized (AsLOV2 aa 537-546/ipaA aa 610-619), residue 540 changed to isoleucine
  GenBank ID: AAC05083.1 AAP78988.1
  Promoter: T7
  Tag / fusion protein: 6xHis (N terminal on insert)
  Cloning method: Restriction Enzyme; 5′ cloning site NdeI (not destroyed); 3′ cloning site XhoI (not destroyed)
  Sequencing primers: 5′ T7 promoter; 3′ T7 terminator
Terms and licenses: Academic/Nonprofit Terms; Industry Terms: Not Available to Industry
Depositor comments: This vector encodes a photo-activable caged form of the vinculin binding ipaA peptide. Regarding the hybridized region, the first ten residues of the ipaA VBS1 helical peptide were identified as a close match to the last ten residues of the AsLOV2 Jα helix; five of the ten positions are identical, and the hydrophobic residues on the Jα helix that make critical contacts with the AsLOV2 domain beta-sheet at residues 539, 542, and 543 are conserved in the alignment with ipaA. Additionally, residues in the ipaA sequence that make extensive contacts with vinculin are conserved in the alignment (Ile 612, Ala 615, Ala 616, and Val 619 in ipaA). Side-chain optimization simulations were used to thread the first ten residues of ipaA onto the last ten residues of the Jα helix. The 540 position on the Jα helix was converted to isoleucine. The LOV-ipaA gene was synthesized with a six histidine N-terminal tag (Genscript, Piscataway, NJ, USA) and cloned into the pET21b vector. Protein coding sequence of LOV-ipaA: MHHHHHHGSLATTLERIEKNFVITDPRLPDNPIIFASDSFLQLTEYSREEILGRNCRFLQGPETDRATVRKIRDAIDNQTEVTVQLINYTKSGKKFWNLFHLQPMRDQKGDVQYFIGVQLDGTEHVRDAAEREGVMLIKKTANNIIKAAKDVTTSLSKVLKNIN
How to cite: pET21b-LOV-ipaA was a gift from Brian Kuhlman (Addgene plasmid # 40236 ; http://n2t.net/addgene:40236 ; RRID:Addgene_40236)
