[The description below was written by a language model from this plasmid's Addgene catalogue record.]
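Description:
pET21b-LOV-ipaA is a bacterial expression plasmid built on the commercial pET-21b(+) backbone, with a total size of about 5.9 kb. It is maintained as a high-copy plasmid in E. coli under ampicillin selection. The roughly 500 bp insert was gene-synthesized and cloned between the NdeI and XhoI sites, both of which remain intact. Expression is driven by the T7 promoter, so protein production requires a host strain that supplies T7 RNA polymerase. No feature table is provided, so other backbone elements are not itemised in the record.

The insert encodes a synthetic chimera of the light-sensitive LOV2 domain of Avena sativa phototropin 1 (AsLOV2, residues 404–546) and the vinculin-binding peptide of the Shigella flexneri invasin ipaA (residues 610–631), with an N-terminal 6xHis tag for affinity purification. The two parts are merged rather than simply joined. The first ten residues of the ipaA helical peptide closely resemble the last ten residues of the AsLOV2 Jα helix, so they were threaded onto that segment. This preserves the hydrophobic Jα residues that pack against the LOV2 β-sheet as well as the ipaA residues that make key contacts with vinculin. Position 540 was additionally changed to isoleucine.

The result is a photoactivatable, caged form of the ipaA peptide. In AsLOV2-based designs of this kind, the Jα helix is docked against the domain in the dark and released on illumination, which would expose the embedded peptide for vinculin binding. The construct is suited to producing recombinant protein for studies of light-switchable peptide–protein interactions.
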