>Addgene plasmid #40236 | pET21b-LOV-ipaA | addgene partial sequence | sequence record 52521 | T7 5'-TAATACGACTCACTATAGGG-3'
TTTGTTTAACTTTAAGAAGGAGATATACATATGCATCATCATCATCATCATGGCAGCCTGGCGACCACCC
TGGAACGTATTGAAAAGAACTTTGTGATTACCGATCCGCGTCTGCCGGATAACCCGATTATTTTTGCGAG
CGATAGCTTTCTGCAGCTGACCGAATATAGCCGTGAAGAAATTCTGGGCCGTAACTGCCGTTTTCTGCAG
GGCCCGGAAACCGATCGTGCGACCGTGCGTAAAATTCGTGATGCGATTGATAACCAGACCGAAGTGACCG
TGCAGCTGATTAACTATACCAAAAGCGGCAAAAAATTTTGGAACCTGTTTCATCTGCAGCCGATGCGTGA
TCAGAAAGGCGATGTGCAGTATTTTATTGGCGTGCAGCTGGATGGTACCGAACATGTGCGTGATGCGGCG
GAACGTGAAGGCGTGATGCTGATCAAGAAAACCGCGAACAACATTATTAAAGCGGCGAAAGATGTGACCA
CCAGCCTGAGCAAAGTGCTGAAAAACATTAACTAACTCGAGCACCACCACCACCACCACTGAGATCCGGC
TGCTAACAAAGCCCGAAAGGAAGCTGAGTTGGCTGCTGCCACCGCTGAGCAATAACTAGCATAACCCCTT
GGGGCCTCTAAACGGGTCTTGAGGGGTTTTTTGCTGAAAGGAGGAACTATATCCGGATTGGCGAATGGG
[124 nt withheld, positions 700-823]
C
[65 nt withheld, positions 825-889]
